>Addgene plasmid #124895 | pGEL063 | addgene full sequence | sequence record 268031 | Addgene NGS Result
TGGCAGGATATATTGTGGTGTAAACAAATTGACGCTTAGACAACTTAATAACACATTGCGGACGTTTTTA
ATGTACTGAATTAACGCCGAATTAATTCGGGGGATCTGGATTTTAGTACTGGATTTTGGTTTTAGGAATT
AGAAATTTTATTGATAGAAGTATTTTACAAATACAAATACATACTAAGGGTTTCTTATATGCTCAACACA
TGAGCGAAACCCTATAGGAACCCTAATTCCCTTATCTGGGAACTACTCACACATTATTATGGAGAAAATA
GAGCTTGTCGATCGTTAATTAATCACCTCCAAGATCCCGGACGAGTGCTGGGGCGTCGGTTTCCACTATC
GGCGAGTACTTCTACACAGCCATCGGTCCAGACGGCCGCGCTTCTGCGGGCGATTTGTGTACGCCCGACA
GTCCCGGCTCCGGATCGGACGATTGCGTCGCATCGACCCTGCGCCCAAGCTGCATCATCGAAATTGCCGT
CAACCAAGCTCTGATAGAGTTGGTCAAGACCAATGCGGAGCATATACGCCCGGAGCCGCGGCGATCCTGC
AAGCTCCGGATGCCTCCGCTCGAAGTAGCGCGTCTGCTGCTCCATACAAGCCAACCACGGCCTCCAGAAG
AAGATGTTGGCGACCTCGTATTGGGAATCCCCGAACATCGCCTCGCTCCAGTCAATGACCGCTGTTATGC
GGCCATTGTCCGTCAGGACATTGTTGGAGCCGAAATCCGCGTGCACGAGGTGCCGGACTTCGGGGCAGTC
CTCGGCCCAAAGCATCAGCTCATCGAGAGCCTGCGCGACGGACGCACTGACGGTGTCGTCCATCACAGTT
TGCCAGTGATACACATGGGGATCAGCAATCGCGCATATGAAATCACGCCATGTAGTGTATTGACCGATTC
CTTGCGGTCCGAATGGGCCGAACCCGCTCGTCTGGCTAAGATCGGCCGCAGCGATCGCATCCATGGCCTC
CGCGACCGGCTGCAGAACAGCGGGCAGTTCGGTTTCAGGCAGGTCTTGCAACGTGACACCCTGTGCACGG
CGGGAGATGCAATAGGTCAGGCTCTCGCTGAATTCCCCAATGTCAAGCACTTCCGGAATCGGGAGCGCGG
CCGATGCAAAGTGCCGATAAACATAACGATCTTTGTAGAAACCATCGGCGCAGCTATTTACCCGCAGGAC
ATATCCACGCCCTCCTACATCGAAGCTGAAAGCACGAGATTCTTCGCCCTCCGAGAGCTGCATCAGGTCG
GACACGCTGTCGAACTTTTCGATCAGAAACTTCTCGACAGACGTCGCGGTGAGTTCAGGCTTTTTCATCC
TAGGAGAGATAGATTTGTAGAGAGAGACTGGTGATTTCAGCGTGTCCTCTCCAAATGAAATGAACTTCCT
TATATAGAGGAAGGGTCTTGCGAAGGATAGTGGGATTGTGCGTCATCCCTTACGTCAGTGGAGATATCAC
ATCAATCCACTTGCTTTGAAGACGTGGTTGGAACGTCTTCTTTTTCCACGATGCTCCTCGTGGGTGGGGG
TCCATCTTTGGGACCACTGTCGGCAGAGGCATCTTGAACGATAGCCTTTCCTTTATCGCAATGATGGCAT
TTGTAGGTGCCACCTTCCTTTTCTACTGTCCTTTTGATGAAGTGACAGATAGCTGGGCAATGGAATCCGA
GGAGGTTTCCCGATATTACCCTTTGTTGAAAAGTCTCAATAGCCCTTTGGTCTTCTGAGACTGTATCTTT
GATATTCTTGGAGTAGACGAGAGTGTCGTGCTCCACCATGGGCGCGCCTGCAGTGCAGCGTGACCCGGTC
GTGCCCCTCTCTTGAGATAAGGTGAGCATTGCATGTCTAAGTTATAAAAAATTACCACATATTTTTTTTG
TCACACTTGTTTGAAGTGCAGTTTATCTATCTTTATACATATATTTAAACTTTACTCTACGAATAATATA
ATCTATAGTACTACAATAATATCAGTGTTTTAGAGAATCATATAAATGAACAGTTAGACATGGTCTAAAG
GACAATTGAGTATTTTGACAACAGGACTCTACAGTTTTATCTTTTTAGTGTGCATGTGTTCTCCTTTTTT
TTTGCAAATAGCTTCACCTATATAATACTTCATCCATTTTATTAGTACATCCATTTAGGGTTTAGGGTTA
ATGGTTTTTATAGACTAATTTTTTTAGTACATCTATTTTATTCTATTTTAGCCTCTAAATTAAGAAAACT
AAAACTCTATTTTAGTTTTTTTATTTAATAATTTAGATATAAAATAGAATAAAATAAAGTGACTAAAAAT
TAAACAAATACCCTTTAAGAAATTAAAAAAACTAAGGAAACATTTTTCTTGTTTCGAGTAGATAATGCCA
GCCTGTTAAACGCCGTCGACGAGTCTAACGGACACCAACCAGCGAACCAGCAGCGTCGCGTCGGGCCAAG
CGAAGCAGACGGCACGGCATCTCTGTCGCTGCCTCTGGACCCCTCTCGAGAGTTCCGCTCCACCGTTGGA
CTTGCTCCGCTGTCGGCATCCAGAAATTGCGTGGCGGAGCGGCAGACGTGAGCCGGCACGGCAGGCGGCC
TCCTCCTCCTCTCACGGCACCGGCAGCTACGGGGGATTCCTTTCCCACCGCTCCTTCGCTTTCCCTTCCT
CGCCCGCCGTAATAAATAGACACCCCCTCCACACCCTCTTTCCCCAACCTCGTGTTGTTCGGAGCGCACA
CACACACAACCAGAACTCCCCCAAATCCACCCGTCGGCACCTCCGCTTCAAGGTACGCCGCTCGTCCTCC
CCCCCCCCCTCTCTACCTTCTCAAGATCGGCGTTCCGGTCCATGGTTAGGGCCCGGTAGTTCTACTTCTG
TTCATGTTTGTGTTAGATCCGTGTTTGTGTTAGATCCGTGCTACTAGCGTTCGTACACGGATGCGACCTG
TACGTCAGACACGTTCTGATTGCTAACTTGCCAGTGTTTCTCTTTGGGGAATCCTGGGATGGCTCTAGCC
GTTCCGCAGACGGGATCGATTTCATGATTTTTTTTGTTTCGTTGCATAGGGTTTGGTTTGCCCTTTTCCT
TTATTTCAATATATGCCGTGCACTTGTTTGTCGGGTCATCTTTTCATGCTTTTTTTTGTCTTGGTTGTGA
TGATGTGGTCTGGTTGGGCGGTCGTTCAAGATCGGAGTAGAATTAATTCTGTTTCAAACTACCTGGTGGA
TTTATTAATTTTGGATCTGTATGTGTGTGCCATACATATTCATAGTTACGAATTGAAGATGATGGATGGA
AATATCGATCTAGGATAGGTATACATGTTGATGCGGGTTTTACTGATGCATATACAGAGATGCTTTTTGT
TCGCTTGGTTGTGATGATGTGGTGTGGTTGGGCGGTCGTTCATTCGTTCAAGATCGGAGTAGAATACTGT
TTCAAACTACCTGGTGTATTTATTAATTTTGGAACTGTATGTGTGTGTCATACATCTTCATAGTTACGAG
TTTAAGATGGATGGAAATATCGATCTAGGATAGGTATACATGTTGATGTGGGTTTTACTGATGCATATAC
ATGATGGCATATGCAGCATCTATTCATATGCTCTAACCTTGAGTACCTATCTATTATAATAAACAAGTAT
GTTTTATAATTATTTTGATCTTGATATACTTGGATGATGGCATATGCAGCAGCTATATGTGGATTTTTTT
AGCCCTGCCTTCATACGCTATTTATTTGCTTGGTACTGTTTCTTTTGTCGATGCTCACCCTGTTGTTTGG
TGTTACTTCTGCAGCCTGCAGGTAGATCGCTCGTCGACATGGATAAGAAGTACTCTATCGGACTCGATAT
CGGAACTAACTCTGTGGGATGGGCTGTGATCACCGATGAGTACAAGGTGCCATCTAAGAAGTTCAAGGTT
CTCGGAAACACCGATAGGCACTCTATCAAGAAAAACCTTATCGGTGCTCTCCTCTTCGATTCTGGTGAAA
CTGCTGAGGCTACCAGACTCAAGAGAACCGCTAGAAGAAGGTACACCAGAAGAAAGAACAGGATCTGCTA
CCTCCAAGAGATCTTCTCTAACGAGATGGCTAAAGTGGATGATTCATTCTTCCACAGGCTCGAAGAGTCA
TTCCTCGTGGAAGAAGATAAGAAGCACGAGAGGCACCCTATCTTCGGAAACATCGTTGATGAGGTGGCAT
ACCACGAGAAGTACCCTACTATCTACCACCTCAGAAAGAAGCTCGTTGATTCTACTGATAAGGCTGATCT
CAGGCTCATCTACCTCGCTCTCGCTCACATGATCAAGTTCAGAGGACACTTCCTCATCGAGGGTGATCTC
AACCCTGATAACTCTGATGTGGATAAGTTGTTCATCCAGCTCGTGCAGACCTACAACCAGCTTTTCGAAG
AGAACCCTATCAACGCTTCAGGTGTGGATGCTAAGGCTATCCTCTCTGCTAGGCTCTCTAAGTCAAGAAG
GCTTGAGAACCTCATTGCTCAGCTCCCTGGTGAGAAGAAGAACGGACTTTTCGGAAACTTGATCGCTCTC
TCTCTCGGACTCACCCCTAACTTCAAGTCTAACTTCGATCTCGCTGAGGATGCAAAGCTCCAGCTCTCAA
AGGATACCTACGATGATGATCTCGATAACCTCCTCGCTCAGATCGGAGATCAGTACGCTGATTTGTTCCT
CGCTGCTAAGAACCTCTCTGATGCTATCCTCCTCAGTGATATCCTCAGAGTGAACACCGAGATCACCAAG
GCTCCACTCTCAGCTTCTATGATCAAGAGATACGATGAGCACCACCAGGATCTCACACTTCTCAAGGCTC
TTGTTAGACAGCAGCTCCCAGAGAAGTACAAAGAGATTTTCTTCGATCAGTCTAAGAACGGATACGCTGG
TTACATCGATGGTGGTGCATCTCAAGAAGAGTTCTACAAGTTCATCAAGCCTATCCTCGAGAAGATGGAT
GGAACCGAGGAACTCCTCGTGAAGCTCAATAGAGAGGATCTTCTCAGAAAGCAGAGGACCTTCGATAACG
GATCTATCCCTCATCAGATCCACCTCGGAGAGTTGCACGCTATCCTTAGAAGGCAAGAGGATTTCTACCC
ATTCCTCAAGGATAACAGGGAAAAGATTGAGAAGATTCTCACCTTCAGAATCCCTTACTACGTGGGACCT
CTCGCTAGAGGAAACTCAAGATTCGCTTGGATGACCAGAAAGTCTGAGGAAACCATCACCCCTTGGAACT
TCGAAGAGGTGGTGGATAAGGGTGCTAGTGCTCAGTCTTTCATCGAGAGGATGACCAACTTCGATAAGAA
CCTTCCAAACGAGAAGGTGCTCCCTAAGCACTCTTTGCTCTACGAGTACTTCACCGTGTACAACGAGTTG
ACCAAGGTTAAGTACGTGACCGAGGGAATGAGGAAGCCTGCTTTTTTGTCAGGTGAGCAAAAGAAGGCTA
TCGTTGATCTCTTGTTCAAGACCAACAGAAAGGTGACCGTGAAGCAGCTCAAAGAGGATTACTTCAAGAA
AATCGAGTGCTTCGATTCAGTTGAGATTTCTGGTGTTGAGGATAGGTTCAACGCATCTCTCGGAACCTAC
CACGATCTCCTCAAGATCATTAAGGATAAGGATTTCTTGGATAACGAGGAAAACGAGGATATCTTGGAGG
ATATCGTTCTTACCCTCACCCTCTTTGAAGATAGAGAGATGATTGAAGAAAGGCTCAAGACCTACGCTCA
TCTCTTCGATGATAAGGTGATGAAGCAGTTGAAGAGAAGAAGATACACTGGTTGGGGAAGGCTCTCAAGA
AAGCTCATTAACGGAATCAGGGATAAGCAGTCTGGAAAGACAATCCTTGATTTCCTCAAGTCTGATGGAT
TCGCTAACAGAAACTTCATGCAGCTCATCCACGATGATTCTCTCACCTTTAAAGAGGATATCCAGAAGGC
TCAGGTTTCAGGACAGGGTGATAGTCTCCATGAGCATATCGCTAACCTCGCTGGATCTCCTGCAATCAAG
AAGGGAATCCTCCAGACTGTGAAGGTTGTGGATGAGTTGGTGAAGGTGATGGGAAGGCATAAGCCTGAGA
ACATCGTGATCGAAATGGCTAGAGAGAACCAGACCACTCAGAAGGGACAGAAGAACTCTAGGGAAAGGAT
GAAGAGGATCGAGGAAGGTATCAAAGAGCTTGGATCTCAGATCCTCAAAGAGCACCCTGTTGAGAACACT
CAGCTCCAGAATGAGAAGCTCTACCTCTACTACCTCCAGAACGGAAGGGATATGTATGTGGATCAAGAGT
TGGATATCAACAGGCTCTCTGATTACGATGTTGATCATATCGTGCCACAGTCATTCTTGAAGGATGATTC
TATCGATAACAAGGTGCTCACCAGGTCTGATAAGAACAGGGGTAAGAGTGATAACGTGCCAAGTGAAGAG
GTTGTGAAGAAAATGAAGAACTATTGGAGGCAGCTCCTCAACGCTAAGCTCATCACTCAGAGAAAGTTCG
ATAACTTGACTAAGGCTGAGAGGGGAGGACTCTCTGAATTGGATAAGGCAGGATTCATCAAGAGGCAGCT
TGTGGAAACCAGGCAGATCACTAAGCACGTTGCACAGATCCTCGATTCTAGGATGAACACCAAGTACGAT
GAGAACGATAAGTTGATCAGGGAAGTGAAGGTTATCACCCTCAAGTCAAAGCTCGTGTCTGATTTCAGAA
AGGATTTCCAATTCTACAAGGTGAGGGAAATCAACAACTACCACCACGCTCACGATGCTTACCTTAACGC
TGTTGTTGGAACCGCTCTCATCAAGAAGTATCCTAAGCTCGAGTCAGAGTTCGTGTACGGTGATTACAAG
GTGTACGATGTGAGGAAGATGATCGCTAAGTCTGAGCAAGAGATCGGAAAGGCTACCGCTAAGTATTTCT
TCTACTCTAACATCATGAATTTCTTCAAGACCGAGATTACCCTCGCTAACGGTGAGATCAGAAAGAGGCC
ACTCATCGAGACAAACGGTGAAACAGGTGAGATCGTGTGGGATAAGGGAAGGGATTTCGCTACCGTTAGA
AAGGTGCTCTCTATGCCACAGGTGAACATCGTTAAGAAAACCGAGGTGCAGACCGGTGGATTCTCTAAAG
AGTCTATCAGGCCTAAGAGGAACTCTGATAAGCTCATTGCTAGGAAGAAGGATTGGGACCCTAAGAAATA
CGGTGGTTTCGTGTCTCCTACCGTGGCTTACTCTGTTCTCGTTGTGGCTAAGGTTGAGAAGGGAAAGAGT
AAGAAGCTCAAGTCTGTTAAGGAACTTCTCGGAATCACTATCATGGAAAGGTCATCTTTCGAGAAGAACC
CAATCGATTTCCTCGAGGCTAAGGGATACAAAGAGGTTAAGAAGGATCTCATCATCAAGCTCCCAAAGTA
CTCACTCTTCGAACTCGAGAACGGTAGAAAGAGGATGCTCGCTTCTGCTAGGTTCCTTCAAAAGGGAAAC
GAGCTTGCTCTCCCATCTAAGTACGTTAACTTTCTTTACCTCGCTTCTCACTACGAGAAGTTGAAGGGAT
CTCCAGAAGATAACGAGCAGAAGCAACTTTTCGTTGAGCAGCACAAGCACTACTTGGATGAGATCATCGA
GCAGATCTCTGAGTTCTCTAAAAGGGTGATCCTCGCTGATGCAAACCTCGATAAGGTGTTGTCTGCTTAC
AACAAGCACAGAGATAAGCCTATCAGGGAACAGGCAGAGAACATCATCCATCTCTTCACCCTTACCAACC
TCGGTGCTCCTAGGGCTTTCAAGTACTTCGATACAACCATCGATAGGAAGGTGTACAGGTCTACCAAAGA
AGTGCTCGATGCTACCCTCATCCATCAGTCTATCACTGGACTCTACGAGACTAGGATCGATCTCTCACAG
CTCGGTGGTGATTCAAGGGCTGATCCTAAGAAGAAGAGGAAGGTTTCTAGGGCAGATCCAAAGAAGAAGC
GGAAGGTGTCTAGAGCTGATCCGAAGAAGAAGCGCAAGGTGTGACTCGAGATATGAAGATGAAGATGAAA
TATTTGGTGTGTCAAATAAAAAGCTTGTGTGCTTAAGTTTGTGTTTTTTTCTTGGCTTGTTGTGTTATGA
ATTTGTGGCTTTTTCTAATATTAAATGAATGTAAGATCACATTATAATGAATAAACAAATGTTTCTATAA
TCCATTGTGAATGTTTTGTTGGATCTCTTCTGCAGCATATAACTACTGTATGTGCTATGGTATGGACTAT
GGAATATGATTAAAGATAAGAGGATCCGCGGATCATGAACCAACGGCCTGGCTGTATTTGGTGGTTGTGT
AGGGAGATGGGGAGAAGAAAAGCCCGATTCTCTTCGCTGTGATGGGCTGGATGCATGCGGGGGAGCGGGA
GGCCCAAGTACGTGCACGGTGAGCGGCCCACAGGGCGAGTGTGAGCGCGAGAGGCGGGAGGAACAGTTTA
GTACCACATTGCCCAGCTAACTCGAACGCGACCAACTTATAAACCCGCGCGCTGTCGCTTGTGTGGAGAC
CTTATATTCCCCAGAACATCAGGTTAATGGCGTTTTTGATGTCATTTTCGCGGTGGCTGAGATCAGCCAC
TTCTTCCCCGATAACGGAAACCGGCACACTGGCCATATCGGTGGTCATCATGCGCCAGCTTTCATCCCCG
ATATGCACCACCGGGTAAAGTTCACGGGAGACTTTATCTGACAGCAGACGTGCACTGGCCAGGGGGATCA
CCATCCGTCGCCCGGGCGTGTCAATAATATCACTCTGTACATCCACAAACAGACGATAACGGCTCTCTCT
TTTATAGGTGTAAACCTTAAACTGCATTTCACCAGCCCCTGTTCTCGTCAGCAAAAGAGCCGTTCATTTC
AATAAACCGGGCGACCTCAGCCATCCCTTCCTGATTTTCCGCTTTCCAGCGTTCGGCACGCAGACGACGG
GCTTCATTCTGCATGGTTGTGCTTACCAGACCGGAGATATTGACATCATATATGCCTTGAGCAACTGATA
GCTGTCGCTGTCAACTGTCACTGTAATACGCTGCTTCATAGCATACCTCTTTTTGACATACTTCGGGTAT
ACATATCAGTATATATTCTTATACCGCAAAAATCAGCGCGCAAATACGCATACTGTTATCTGGCTTGGTC
TCAGTTTTAGAGCTAGAAATAGCAAGTTAAAATAAGGCTAGTCCGTTATCAACTTGAAAAAGTGGCACCG
AGTCGGTGCTTTTTTTCTAGACCCAGCTTTCTTGTACAAAGTTGGCATTACTGCGAGCTCAAACTATCAG
TGTTTGACAGGATATATTGGCGGGTAAACCTAAGAGAAAAGAGCGTTTATTAGAATAATCGGATATTTAA
AAGGGCGTGAAAAGGTTTATCCGTTCGTCCATTTGTATGTGCATGCCAACCACAGGGTTCCCCTCGGGAT
CAAAGTACTTTGATCCAACCCCTCCGCTGCTATAGTGCAGTCGGCTTCTGACGTTCAGTGCAGCCGTCTT
CTGAAAACGACATGTCGCACAAGTCCTAAGTTACGCGACAGGCTGCCGCCCTGCCCTTTTCCTGGCGTTT
TCTTGTCGCGTGTTTTAGTCGCATAAAGTAGAATACTTGCGACTAGAACCGGAGACATTACGCCATGAAC
AAGAGCGCCGCCGCTGGCCTGCTGGGCTATGCCCGCGTCAGCACCGACGACCAGGACTTGACCAACCAAC
GGGCCGAACTGCACGCGGCCGGCTGCACCAAGCTGTTTTCCGAGAAGATCACCGGCACCAGGCGCGACCG
CCCGGAGCTGGCCAGGATGCTTGACCACCTACGCCCTGGCGACGTTGTGACAGTGACCAGGCTAGACCGC
CTGGCCCGCAGCACCCGCGACCTACTGGACATTGCCGAGCGCATCCAGGAGGCCGGCGCGGGCCTGCGTA
GCCTGGCAGAGCCGTGGGCCGACACCACCACGCCGGCCGGCCGCATGGTGTTGACCGTGTTCGCCGGCAT
TGCCGAGTTCGAGCGTTCCCTAATCATCGACCGCACCCGGAGCGGGCGCGAGGCCGCCAAGGCCCGAGGC
GTGAAGTTTGGCCCCCGCCCTACCCTCACCCCGGCACAGATCGCGCACGCCCGCGAGCTGATCGACCAGG
AAGGCCGCACCGTGAAAGAGGCGGCTGCACTGCTTGGCGTGCATCGCTCGACCCTGTACCGCGCACTTGA
GCGCAGCGAGGAAGTGACGCCCACCGAGGCCAGGCGGCGCGGTGCCTTCCGTGAGGACGCATTGACCGAG
GCCGACGCCCTGGCGGCCGCCGAGAATGAACGCCAAGAGGAACAAGCATGAAACCGCACCAGGACGGCCA
GGACGAACCGTTTTTCATTACCGAAGAGATCGAGGCGGAGATGATCGCGGCCGGGTACGTGTTCGAGCCG
CCCGCGCACGGCTCAACCGTGCGGCTGCATGAAATCCTGGCCGGTTTGTCTGATGCCAAGCTGGCGGCCT
GGCCGGCCAGCTTGGCCGCTGAAGAAACCGAGCGCCGCCGTCTAAAAAGGTGATGTGTATTTGAGTAAAA
CAGCTTGCGTCATGCGGTCGCTGCGTATATGATGCGATGAGTAAATAAACAAATACGCAAGGGGAACGCA
TGAAGGTTATCGCTGTACTTAACCAGAAAGGCGGGTCAGGCAAGACGACCATCGCAACCCATCTAGCCCG
CGCCCTGCAACTCGCCGGGGCCGATGTTCTGTTAGTCGATTCCGATCCCCAGGGCAGTGCCCGCGATTGG
GCGGCCGTGCGGGAAGATCAACCGCTAACCGTTGTCGGCATCGACCGCCCGACGATTGACCGCGACGTGA
AGGCCATCGGCCGGCGCGACTTCGTAGTGATCGACGGAGCGCCCCAGGCGGCGGACTTGGCTGTGTCCGC
GATCAAGGCAGCCGACTTCGTGCTGATTCCGGTGCAGCCAAGCCCTTACGACATATGGGCCACCGCCGAC
CTGGTGGAGCTGGTTAAGCAGCGCATTGAGGTCACGGATGGAAGGCTACAAGCGGCCTTTGTCGTGTCGC
GGGCGATCAAAGGCACGCGCATCGGCGGTGAGGTTGCCGAGGCGCTGGCCGGGTACGAGCTGCCCATTCT
TGAGTCCCGTATCACGCAGCGCGTGAGCTACCCAGGCACTGCCGCCGCCGGCACAACCGTTCTTGAATCA
GAACCCGAGGGCGACGCTGCCCGCGAGGTCCAGGCGCTGGCCGCTGAAATTAAATCAAAACTCATTTGAG
TTAATGAGGTAAAGAGAAAATGAGCAAAAGCACAAACACGCTAAGTGCCGGCCGTCCGAGCGCACGCAGC
AGCAAGGCTGCAACGTTGGCCAGCCTGGCAGACACGCCAGCCATGAAGCGGGTCAACTTTCAGTTGCCGG
CGGAGGATCACACCAAGCTGAAGATGTACGCGGTACGCCAAGGCAAGACCATTACCGAGCTGCTATCTGA
ATACATCGCGCAGCTACCAGAGTAAATGAGCAAATGAATAAATGAGTAGATGAATTTTAGCGGCTAAAGG
AGGCGGCATGGAAAATCAAGAACAACCAGGCACCGACGCCGTGGAATGCCCCATGTGTGGAGGAACGGGC
GGTTGGCCAGGCGTAAGCGGCTGGGTTGCCTGCCGGCCCTGCAATGGCACTGGAACCCCCAAGCCCGAGG
AATCGGCGTGAGCGGTCGCAAACCATCCGGCCCGGTACAAATCGGCGCGGCGCTGGGTGATGACCTGGTG
GAGAAGTTGAAGGCCGCGCAGGCCGCCCAGCGGCAACGCATCGAGGCAGAAGCACGCCCCGGTGAATCGT
GGCAAGCGGCCGCTGATCGAATCCGCAAAGAATCCCGGCAACCGCCGGCAGCCGGTGCGCCGTCGATTAG
GAAGCCGCCCAAGGGCGACGAGCAACCAGATTTTTTCGTTCCGATGCTCTATGACGTGGGCACCCGCGAT
AGTCGCAGCATCATGGACGTGGCCGTTTTCCGTCTGTCGAAGCGTGACCGACGAGCTGGCGAGGTGATCC
GCTACGAGCTTCCAGACGGGCACGTAGAGGTTTCCGCAGGGCCGGCCGGCATGGCCAGTGTGTGGGATTA
CGACCTGGTACTGATGGCGGTTTCCCATCTAACCGAATCCATGAACCGATACCGGGAAGGGAAGGGAGAC
AAGCCCGGCCGCGTGTTCCGTCCACACGTTGCGGACGTACTCAAGTTCTGCCGGCGAGCCGATGGCGGAA
AGCAGAAAGACGACCTGGTAGAAACCTGCATTCGGTTAAACACCACGCACGTTGCCATGCAGCGTACGAA
GAAGGCCAAGAACGGCCGCCTGGTGACGGTATCCGAGGGTGAAGCCTTGATTAGCCGCTACAAGATCGTA
AAGAGCGAAACCGGGCGGCCGGAGTACATCGAGATCGAGCTAGCTGATTGGATGTACCGCGAGATCACAG
AAGGCAAGAACCCGGACGTGCTGACGGTTCACCCCGATTACTTTTTGATCGATCCCGGCATCGGCCGTTT
TCTCTACCGCCTGGCACGCCGCGCCGCAGGCAAGGCAGAAGCCAGATGGTTGTTCAAGACGATCTACGAA
CGCAGTGGCAGCGCCGGAGAGTTCAAGAAGTTCTGTTTCACCGTGCGCAAGCTGATCGGGTCAAATGACC
TGCCGGAGTACGATTTGAAGGAGGAGGCGGGGCAGGCTGGCCCGATCCTAGTCATGCGCTACCGCAACCT
GATCGAGGGCGAAGCATCCGCCGGTTCCTAATGTACGGAGCAGATGCTAGGGCAAATTGCCCTAGCAGGG
GAAAAAGGTCGAAAAGGCCTCTTTCCTGTGGATAGCACGTACATTGGGAACCCAAAGCCGTACATTGGGA
ACCGGAACCCGTACATTGGGAACCCAAAGCCGTACATTGGGAACCGGTCACACATGTAAGTGACTGATAT
AAAAGAGAAAAAAGGCGATTTTTCCGCCTAAAACTCTTTAAAACTTATTAAAACTCTTAAAACCCGCCTG
GCCTGTGCATAACTGTCTGGCCAGCGCACAGCCGAAGAGCTGCAAAAAGCGCCTACCCTTCGGTCGCTGC
GCTCCCTACGCCCCGCCGCTTCGCGTCGGCCTATCGCGGCCGCTGGCCGCTCAAAAATGGCTGGCCTACG
GCCAGGCAATCTACCAGGGCGCGGACAAGCCGCGCCGTCGCCACTCGACCGCCGGCGCCCACATCAAGGC
ACCCTGCCTCGCGCGTTTCGGTGATGACGGTGAAAACCTCTGACACATGCAGCTCCCGGAAACGGTCACA
GCTTGTCTGTAAGCGGATGCCGGGAGCAGACAAGCGCGTCAGCGGGTGTTGGCGGGTGTCGGGGCGCAGC
CATGACCCAGTCACGTAGCGATAGCGGAGTGTATACTGGCTTAACTATGCGGCATCAGAGCAGATTGTAC
TGAGAGTGCACCATATGCGGTGTGAAATACCGCACAGATGCGTAAGGAGAAAATACCGCATCAGGCGCTC
TTCCGCTTCCTCGCTCACTGACTCGCTGCGCTCGGTCGTTCGGCTGCGGCGAGCGGTATCAGCTCACTCA
AAGGCGGTAATACGGTTATCCACAGAATCAGGGGATAACGCAGGAAAGAACATGTGAGCAAAAGGCCAGC
AAAAGGCCAGGAACCGTAAAAAGGCCGCGTTGCTGGCGTTTTTCCATAGGCTCCGCCCCCCTGACGAGCA
TCACAAAAATCGACGCTCAAGTCAGAGGTGGCGAAACCCGACAGGACTATAAAGATACCAGGCGTTTCCC
CCTGGAAGCTCCCTCGTGCGCTCTCCTGTTCCGACCCTGCCGCTTACCGGATACCTGTCCGCCTTTCTCC
CTTCGGGAAGCGTGGCGCTTTCTCATAGCTCACGCTGTAGGTATCTCAGTTCGGTGTAGGTCGTTCGCTC
CAAGCTGGGCTGTGTGCACGAACCCCCCGTTCAGCCCGACCGCTGCGCCTTATCCGGTAACTATCGTCTT
GAGTCCAACCCGGTAAGACACGACTTATCGCCACTGGCAGCAGCCACTGGTAACAGGATTAGCAGAGCGA
GGTATGTAGGCGGTGCTACAGAGTTCTTGAAGTGGTGGCCTAACTACGGCTACACTAGAAGGACAGTATT
TGGTATCTGCGCTCTGCTGAAGCCAGTTACCTTCGGAAAAAGAGTTGGTAGCTCTTGATCCGGCAAACAA
ACCACCGCTGGTAGCGGTGGTTTTTTTGTTTGCAAGCAGCAGATTACGCGCAGAAAAAAAGGATCTCAAG
AAGATCCTTTGATCTTTTCTACGGGGTCTGACGCTCAGTGGAACGAAAACTCACGTTAAGGGATTTTGGT
CATGCATTCTAGGTACTAAAACAATTCATCCAGTAAAATATAATATTTTATTTTCTCCCAATCAGGCTTG
ATCCCCAGTAAGTCAAAAAATAGCTCGACATACTGTTCTTCCCCGATATCCTCCCTGATCGACCGGACGC
AGAAGGCAATGTCATACCACTTGTCCGCCCTGCCGCTTCTCCCAAGATCAATAAAGCCACTTACTTTGCC
ATCTTTCACAAAGATGTTGCTGTCTCCCAGGTCGCCGTGGGAAAAGACAAGTTCCTCTTCGGGCTTTTCC
GTCTTTAAAAAATCATACAGCTCGCGCGGATCTTTAAATGGAGTGTCTTCTTCCCAGTTTTCGCAATCCA
CATCGGCCAGATCGTTATTCAGTAAGTAATCCAATTCGGCTAAGCGGCTGTCTAAGCTATTCGTATAGGG
ACAATCCGATATGTCGATGGAGTGAAAGAGCCTGATGCACTCCGCATACAGCTCGATAATCTTTTCAGGG
CTTTGTTCATCTTCATACTCTTCCGAGCAAAGGACGCCATCGGCCTCACTCATGAGCAGATTGCTCCAGC
CATCATGCCGTTCAAAGTGCAGGACCTTTGGAACAGGCAGCTTTCCTTCCAGCCATAGCATCATGTCCTT
TTCCCGTTCCACATCATAGGTGGTCCCTTTATACCGGCTGTCCGTCATTTTTAAATATAGGTTTTCATTT
TCTCCCACCAGCTTATATACCTTAGCAGGAGACATTCCTTCCGTATCTTTTACGCAGCGGTATTTTTCGA
TCAGTTTTTTCAATTCCGGTGATATTCTCATTTTAGCCATTTATTATTTCCTTCCTCTTTTCTACAGTAT
TTAAAGATACCCCAAGAAGCTAATTATAACAAGACGAACTCCAATTCACTGTTCCTTGCATTCTAAAACC
TTAAATACCAGAAAACAGCTTTTTCAAAGTTGTTTTCAAAGTTGGCGTATAACATAGTATCGACGGAGCC
GATTTTGAAACCGCGGTGATCACAGGCAGCAACGCTCTGTCATCGTTACAATCAACATGCTACCCTCCGC
GAGATCATCCGTGTTTCAAACCCGGCAGCTTAGTTGCCGTTCTTCCGAATAGCATCGGTAACATGAGCAA
AGTCTGCCGCCTTACAACGGCTCTCCCGCTGACGCCGTCCCGGACTGATGGGCTGCCTGTATCGAGTGGT
GATTTTGTGCCGAGCTGCCGGTCGGGGAGCTGTTGGCTGGCTGG
Features (pLannotate 1.2.2; 22 found; start..end, strand, type, name):
      1..25      +  misc_feature   LB T-DNA repeat: left border repeat from nopaline C58 T-DNA
    103..277     -  polyA_signal   CaMV poly(A) signal: cauliflower mosaic virus polyadenylation signal
    318..1328    -  CDS            HygR: aminoglycoside phosphotransferase from E. coli; aph(4)-Ia; confers resistance to hygromycin
   1373..1718    -  promoter       CaMV 35S promoter: strong constitutive promoter from cauliflower mosaic virus
   1375..1421    -  promoter       minimal CaMV 35S promoter: minimal 35S promoter from cauliflower mosaic virus
   1798..3794    +  promoter       Ubi promoter: maize polyubiquitin gene promoter
   3819..7922    +  CDS            cas9: CAS9_STRP1 - Also known as csn1 From Streptococcus pyogenes serotype M1.
   8032..8280    +  terminator     HSP terminator: efficient transcription terminator from the Arabidopsis thaliana heat shock protein 18.2 gene (Nagaya et al., 2010)
   8545..8847    -  CDS            ccdB: CCDB_ECOLI - Also known as G, letB, letD. Experimental evidence at protein level: Swiss-Prot protein existence level 1. Toxic component of a type II toxin-antitoxin (TA) system, functioning in plasmid maintainence. Responsible for the post- segregational killing (PSK) of plasmid-free cells, also referred to as a plasmid addiction system. Half-life of over 2 hours. Cell killing by CcdB is accompanied by filamentation, defects in chromosome and plasmid segregation, defects in cell division, formation of anucleate cells, decreased DNA synthesis and plasmid loss. Interferes with the activity of DN
   8852..9010    -  CDS            ccdA (fragment): CCDA_ECO57 - Also known as H, letA. Experimental evidence at protein level: Swiss-Prot protein existence level 1. Antitoxin component of a type II toxin-antitoxin (TA) system which inhibits the post-segregational killing (PSK) of plasmid-free cells, also referred to as a plasmid addiction system. Binds to and blocks the activity of CcdB; will also remove bound CcdB protein from the CcdB-GyrA complex by forming a CcdA-CcdB complex, a process termed rejuvenation. Functions as a transcriptional corepressor for the ccdAB operon, repression also requires CcdB (By similarity). From Escherichia coli
   9101..9166    -  intron         PDK intron (fragment): pdk; modified pyruvate orthophosphate dikinase intron from Flaveria trinervia 3.0
   9174..9249    +  misc_RNA       gRNA scaffold: guide RNA scaffold for the Streptococcus pyogenes CRISPR/Cas9 system
   9261..9282    -  protein_bind   attB2 (fragment): mutant version of attB; recombination site for the Gateway® BP reaction BP Clonase™
   9315..9339    +  misc_feature   RB T-DNA repeat: right border repeat from nopaline C58 T-DNA
   9679..10080   +  CDS            Y4CG_SINFN (fragment): Protein inferred from homology: Swiss-Prot protein existence level 3. From Sinorhizobium fredii (strain NBRC 101917 / NGR234).
  10640..11269   +  CDS            pVS1 StaA: stability protein from the Pseudomonas plasmid pVS1 (Heeb et al., 2000)
  11698..12771   +  CDS            pVS1 RepA: replication protein from the Pseudomonas plasmid pVS1 (Heeb et al., 2000)
  12837..13031   +  rep_origin     pVS1 oriV: origin of replication for the Pseudomonas plasmid pVS1 (Heeb et al., 2000)
  13234..13273   +  CDS            rop (fragment): Rop protein, which maintains plasmids at low copy number; rop
  13365..13505   +  misc_feature   bom: basis of mobility region from pBR322
  13691..14279   -  rep_origin     ori: high-copy-number ColE1/pMB1/pBR322/pUC origin of replication
  14366..15160   -  CDS            KanR: aminoglycoside phosphotransferase; aphA-3; confers resistance to kanamycin
