[The description below was written by a language model from this plasmid's Addgene catalogue record and pLannotate feature annotations shown in this document.]
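Description:
pGEL063 is a plant CRISPR binary vector built on the pZHY988 backbone and deposited as an empty backbone for genome editing with SpCas9-NG, a Streptococcus pyogenes Cas9 variant that recognises relaxed, non-canonical NG PAMs. The plasmid is about 15.6 kb. Its backbone carries a ColE1/pMB1-type high-copy origin with the pBR322 bom region for replication in E. coli. It also carries the pVS1 oriV, RepA and StaA functions, which support stable maintenance in Agrobacterium. Bacterial selection is by kanamycin (aphA-3).

Between the nopaline-type left and right T-DNA borders sit three functional units. Next to the left border, a CaMV 35S promoter drives the hygromycin phosphotransferase gene with a CaMV poly(A) signal, providing hygromycin selection of transformed plant tissue. The maize ubiquitin promoter drives the Cas9 coding sequence, terminated by the Arabidopsis HSP18.2 terminator. According to the depositor, this gene is plant codon optimised and carries the substitutions R1335V, L1111R, D1135V, G1218R, E1219F, A1322R and T1337R that define the NG variant.

Downstream lies a ccdB counter-selection cassette, with a ccdA fragment, immediately ahead of an S. pyogenes guide RNA scaffold. This layout suggests that the toxin cassette is a placeholder to be replaced by a user's protospacer, and it explains why the empty vector is propagated in a ccdB-tolerant strain. No guide RNA promoter is annotated in the feature table, so the record does not say how the guide is transcribed. Small PDK intron and attB2 fragments near the scaffold appear to be cloning remnants.
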