Addgene plasmid #124895: pGEL063
Purpose: (Empty Backbone) For genome editing in plant by SpCas9 variant(SpCas9-NG)
Depositing lab: Yong Zhang. Depositing organization: University of Electronic Science and Technology of China. Publication: Improving Plant Genome Editing with High-Fidelity xCas9 and Non-canonical PAM-Targeting Cas9-NG. Zhong Z, Sretenovic S, Ren Q, Yang L, Bao Y, Qi C, Yuan M, He Y, Liu S, Liu X, Wang J, Huang L, Wang Y, Baby D, Wang D, Zhang T, Qi Y, Zhang Y. Mol Plant. 2019 Mar 27. pii: S1674-2052(19)30124-8. doi: 10.1016/j.molp.2019.03.011. PubMed 30928637.
Backbone
  Vector backbone: pZHY988
  Vector type: Plant Expression, CRISPR
  Selectable markers: Hygromycin
Growth in bacteria
  Bacterial resistance: Kanamycin, 50 μg/mL
  Growth temperature: 37°C
  Growth strain: ccdB Survival
  Copy number: High Copy
Gene/Insert
  Gene/Insert name: None
Terms and licenses: Academic/Nonprofit Terms; Industry Terms: Not Available to Industry
Depositor comments: Plant codon optimized,R1335V/L1111R/D1135V/G1218R/E1219F/A1322R/T1337R
How to cite: pGEL063 was a gift from Yong Zhang (Addgene plasmid # 124895 ; http://n2t.net/addgene:124895 ; RRID:Addgene_124895)
