>Addgene plasmid #124895 | pGEL063 | depositor partial sequence | sequence record 238606 | SpCas9-NG-NLS
ATGGATAAGAAGTACTCTATCGGACTCGATATCGGAACTAACTCTGTGGGATGGGCTGTGATCACCGATG
AGTACAAGGTGCCATCTAAGAAGTTCAAGGTTCTCGGAAACACCGATAGGCACTCTATCAAGAAAAACCT
TATCGGTGCTCTCCTCTTCGATTCTGGTGAAACTGCTGAGGCTACCAGACTCAAGAGAACCGCTAGAAGA
AGGTACACCAGAAGAAAGAACAGGATCTGCTACCTCCAAGAGATCTTCTCTAACGAGATGGCTAAAGTGG
ATGATTCATTCTTCCACAGGCTCGAAGAGTCATTCCTCGTGGAAGAAGATAAGAAGCACGAGAGGCACCC
TATCTTCGGAAACATCGTTGATGAGGTGGCATACCACGAGAAGTACCCTACTATCTACCACCTCAGAAAG
AAGCTCGTTGATTCTACTGATAAGGCTGATCTCAGGCTCATCTACCTCGCTCTCGCTCACATGATCAAGT
TCAGAGGACACTTCCTCATCGAGGGTGATCTCAACCCTGATAACTCTGATGTGGATAAGTTGTTCATCCA
GCTCGTGCAGACCTACAACCAGCTTTTCGAAGAGAACCCTATCAACGCTTCAGGTGTGGATGCTAAGGCT
ATCCTCTCTGCTAGGCTCTCTAAGTCAAGAAGGCTTGAGAACCTCATTGCTCAGCTCCCTGGTGAGAAGA
AGAACGGACTTTTCGGAAACTTGATCGCTCTCTCTCTCGGACTCACCCCTAACTTCAAGTCTAACTTCGA
TCTCGCTGAGGATGCAAAGCTCCAGCTCTCAAAGGATACCTACGATGATGATCTCGATAACCTCCTCGCT
CAGATCGGAGATCAGTACGCTGATTTGTTCCTCGCTGCTAAGAACCTCTCTGATGCTATCCTCCTCAGTG
ATATCCTCAGAGTGAACACCGAGATCACCAAGGCTCCACTCTCAGCTTCTATGATCAAGAGATACGATGA
GCACCACCAGGATCTCACACTTCTCAAGGCTCTTGTTAGACAGCAGCTCCCAGAGAAGTACAAAGAGATT
TTCTTCGATCAGTCTAAGAACGGATACGCTGGTTACATCGATGGTGGTGCATCTCAAGAAGAGTTCTACA
AGTTCATCAAGCCTATCCTCGAGAAGATGGATGGAACCGAGGAACTCCTCGTGAAGCTCAATAGAGAGGA
TCTTCTCAGAAAGCAGAGGACCTTCGATAACGGATCTATCCCTCATCAGATCCACCTCGGAGAGTTGCAC
GCTATCCTTAGAAGGCAAGAGGATTTCTACCCATTCCTCAAGGATAACAGGGAAAAGATTGAGAAGATTC
TCACCTTCAGAATCCCTTACTACGTGGGACCTCTCGCTAGAGGAAACTCAAGATTCGCTTGGATGACCAG
AAAGTCTGAGGAAACCATCACCCCTTGGAACTTCGAAGAGGTGGTGGATAAGGGTGCTAGTGCTCAGTCT
TTCATCGAGAGGATGACCAACTTCGATAAGAACCTTCCAAACGAGAAGGTGCTCCCTAAGCACTCTTTGC
TCTACGAGTACTTCACCGTGTACAACGAGTTGACCAAGGTTAAGTACGTGACCGAGGGAATGAGGAAGCC
TGCTTTTTTGTCAGGTGAGCAAAAGAAGGCTATCGTTGATCTCTTGTTCAAGACCAACAGAAAGGTGACC
GTGAAGCAGCTCAAAGAGGATTACTTCAAGAAAATCGAGTGCTTCGATTCAGTTGAGATTTCTGGTGTTG
AGGATAGGTTCAACGCATCTCTCGGAACCTACCACGATCTCCTCAAGATCATTAAGGATAAGGATTTCTT
GGATAACGAGGAAAACGAGGATATCTTGGAGGATATCGTTCTTACCCTCACCCTCTTTGAAGATAGAGAG
ATGATTGAAGAAAGGCTCAAGACCTACGCTCATCTCTTCGATGATAAGGTGATGAAGCAGTTGAAGAGAA
GAAGATACACTGGTTGGGGAAGGCTCTCAAGAAAGCTCATTAACGGAATCAGGGATAAGCAGTCTGGAAA
GACAATCCTTGATTTCCTCAAGTCTGATGGATTCGCTAACAGAAACTTCATGCAGCTCATCCACGATGAT
TCTCTCACCTTTAAAGAGGATATCCAGAAGGCTCAGGTTTCAGGACAGGGTGATAGTCTCCATGAGCATA
TCGCTAACCTCGCTGGATCTCCTGCAATCAAGAAGGGAATCCTCCAGACTGTGAAGGTTGTGGATGAGTT
GGTGAAGGTGATGGGAAGGCATAAGCCTGAGAACATCGTGATCGAAATGGCTAGAGAGAACCAGACCACT
CAGAAGGGACAGAAGAACTCTAGGGAAAGGATGAAGAGGATCGAGGAAGGTATCAAAGAGCTTGGATCTC
AGATCCTCAAAGAGCACCCTGTTGAGAACACTCAGCTCCAGAATGAGAAGCTCTACCTCTACTACCTCCA
GAACGGAAGGGATATGTATGTGGATCAAGAGTTGGATATCAACAGGCTCTCTGATTACGATGTTGATCAT
ATCGTGCCACAGTCATTCTTGAAGGATGATTCTATCGATAACAAGGTGCTCACCAGGTCTGATAAGAACA
GGGGTAAGAGTGATAACGTGCCAAGTGAAGAGGTTGTGAAGAAAATGAAGAACTATTGGAGGCAGCTCCT
CAACGCTAAGCTCATCACTCAGAGAAAGTTCGATAACTTGACTAAGGCTGAGAGGGGAGGACTCTCTGAA
TTGGATAAGGCAGGATTCATCAAGAGGCAGCTTGTGGAAACCAGGCAGATCACTAAGCACGTTGCACAGA
TCCTCGATTCTAGGATGAACACCAAGTACGATGAGAACGATAAGTTGATCAGGGAAGTGAAGGTTATCAC
CCTCAAGTCAAAGCTCGTGTCTGATTTCAGAAAGGATTTCCAATTCTACAAGGTGAGGGAAATCAACAAC
TACCACCACGCTCACGATGCTTACCTTAACGCTGTTGTTGGAACCGCTCTCATCAAGAAGTATCCTAAGC
TCGAGTCAGAGTTCGTGTACGGTGATTACAAGGTGTACGATGTGAGGAAGATGATCGCTAAGTCTGAGCA
AGAGATCGGAAAGGCTACCGCTAAGTATTTCTTCTACTCTAACATCATGAATTTCTTCAAGACCGAGATT
ACCCTCGCTAACGGTGAGATCAGAAAGAGGCCACTCATCGAGACAAACGGTGAAACAGGTGAGATCGTGT
GGGATAAGGGAAGGGATTTCGCTACCGTTAGAAAGGTGCTCTCTATGCCACAGGTGAACATCGTTAAGAA
AACCGAGGTGCAGACCGGTGGATTCTCTAAAGAGTCTATCAGGCCTAAGAGGAACTCTGATAAGCTCATT
GCTAGGAAGAAGGATTGGGACCCTAAGAAATACGGTGGTTTCGTGTCTCCTACCGTGGCTTACTCTGTTC
TCGTTGTGGCTAAGGTTGAGAAGGGAAAGAGTAAGAAGCTCAAGTCTGTTAAGGAACTTCTCGGAATCAC
TATCATGGAAAGGTCATCTTTCGAGAAGAACCCAATCGATTTCCTCGAGGCTAAGGGATACAAAGAGGTT
AAGAAGGATCTCATCATCAAGCTCCCAAAGTACTCACTCTTCGAACTCGAGAACGGTAGAAAGAGGATGC
TCGCTTCTGCTAGGTTCCTTCAAAAGGGAAACGAGCTTGCTCTCCCATCTAAGTACGTTAACTTTCTTTA
CCTCGCTTCTCACTACGAGAAGTTGAAGGGATCTCCAGAAGATAACGAGCAGAAGCAACTTTTCGTTGAG
CAGCACAAGCACTACTTGGATGAGATCATCGAGCAGATCTCTGAGTTCTCTAAAAGGGTGATCCTCGCTG
ATGCAAACCTCGATAAGGTGTTGTCTGCTTACAACAAGCACAGAGATAAGCCTATCAGGGAACAGGCAGA
GAACATCATCCATCTCTTCACCCTTACCAACCTCGGTGCTCCTAGGGCTTTCAAGTACTTCGATACAACC
ATCGATAGGAAGGTGTACAGGTCTACCAAAGAAGTGCTCGATGCTACCCTCATCCATCAGTCTATCACTG
GACTCTACGAGACTAGGATCGATCTCTCACAGCTCGGTGGTGATTCAAGGGCTGATCCTAAGAAGAAGAG
GAAGGTTTCTAGGGCAGATCCAAAGAAGAAGCGGAAGGTGTCTAGAGCTGATCCGAAGAAGAAGCGCAAG
GTGTGA
